Addgene plasmid #60681: pUCX
Purpose: (Empty Backbone) E. coli expression plasmid, useful in conjunction with pUCXKT for positive selection cloning and expression
Depositing lab: David Ackerley. Depositing organization: Victoria University of Wellington. Publication: A gain-of-function positive-selection expression plasmid that enables high-efficiency cloning. Prosser GA, Williams EM, Sissons JA, Walmsley KE, Parker MR, Ackerley DF. Biotechnol Lett. 2014 Sep 26. 10.1007/s10529-014-1673-4 PubMed 25257589.
Backbone
  Vector backbone: pUC19
  Vector type: Bacterial Expression
  Promoter: tac
Growth in bacteria
  Bacterial resistance: Ampicillin, 100 μg/mL
  Growth temperature: 37°C
  Growth strain: DH5alpha
  Growth instructions: All temps fine
  Copy number: High Copy
Gene/Insert
  Cloning method: Restriction Enzyme
  Sequencing primers: 5′ GGCTCGTATAATGTGTGG); 3′ GACCGCTTCTGCGTTCTGAT
Terms and licenses: Academic/Nonprofit Terms; Industry Terms: Not Available to Industry
How to cite: pUCX was a gift from David Ackerley (Addgene plasmid # 60681 ; http://n2t.net/addgene:60681 ; RRID:Addgene_60681)
