[The description below was written by a language model from this plasmid's Addgene catalogue record and pLannotate feature annotations shown in this document.]
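Description:
pUCX is an empty bacterial expression backbone derived from pUC19, about 4.2 kb in size and intended for IPTG-regulated protein production in E. coli. It replicates from the high-copy ColE1/pUC-type origin and is selected with ampicillin through the bla β-lactamase gene under its native promoter. The annotation also picks up short fragments of a second AmpR promoter, the pBR322 bom region, the rop gene and the E. coli yciV (trpH) gene. These look like non-functional remnants carried over from the source vectors used to assemble the expression module.

The expression cassette consists of the strong hybrid tac promoter followed by a lac operator, an efficient ribosome binding site from bacteriophage T7 gene 10, and a shortened pUC18/19-type multiple cloning site into which coding sequences are inserted by restriction cloning. Downstream lie a 5S rRNA segment and the rrnB T1 and T2 terminators, which stop transcription from running into the rest of the plasmid. The plasmid carries its own lacI gene driven by the lacIq up-mutant promoter, so repressor supply should keep pace with the high copy number. This holds the tac promoter off until lactose or IPTG is added and makes regulation independent of the host's lacI genotype.

No insert is present. The record describes pUCX as a companion to pUCXKT, a related plasmid used for positive-selection cloning and expression, but the mechanism of that selection is not detailed in the fields provided.
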