Features (pLannotate 1.2.2; 16 found; start..end, strand, type, name):
     96..200     +  promoter       AmpR promoter: bla
    201..1061    +  CDS            AmpR: β-lactamase; bla; confers resistance to ampicillin, carbenicillin, and related antibiotics
   1232..1820    +  rep_origin     ori: high-copy-number ColE1/pMB1/pBR322/pUC origin of replication
   2011..3093    -  CDS            lacI: lac repressor; lacI; The lac repressor binds to the lac operator to inhibit transcription in E. coli. This inhibition can be relieved by adding lactose or isopropyl-β-D-thiogalactopyranoside (IPTG).
   3094..3171    -  promoter       lacIq promoter: lacI (mutant); In the lacIq allele, a single base change in the promoter boosts expression of the lacI gene about 10-fold.
   3224..3325    -  CDS            yciV (fragment): RNAAM_ECOLI - Also known as trpH From Escherichia coli (strain K12).
   3401..3429    +  promoter       tac promoter: strong E. coli promoter; hybrid between the trp and lac UV5 promoters
   3433..3457    +  protein_bind   lac operator: The lac repressor binds to the lac operator to inhibit transcription in E. coli. This inhibition can be relieved by adding lactose or isopropyl-β-D-thiogalactopyranoside (IPTG). lac repressor encoded by lacI
   3472..3494    +  RBS            RBS: efficient ribosome binding site from bacteriophage T7 gene 10 (Olins and Rangwala, 1989)
   3503..3539    +  misc_feature   MCS (fragment): pUC18/19 multiple cloning site
   3623..3738    +  ncRNA          5S rRNA: Accession: RF00001 - 5S ribosomal RNA
   3742..3828    +  terminator     rrnB T1 terminator: Escherichia coli rrnB; transcription terminator T1 from the E. coli rrnB gene
   3920..3947    +  terminator     rrnB T2 terminator: transcription terminator T2 from the E. coli rrnB gene
   3966..4003    +  promoter       AmpR promoter (fragment): bla
   4010..4055    -  misc_feature   bom (fragment): basis of mobility region from pBR322
   4157..1       -  CDS            rop (fragment) (across the origin): Rop protein, which maintains plasmids at low copy number; rop
>Addgene plasmid #60681 | pUCX | depositor full sequence | sequence record 108962 | pUCX sequence 4191 bps
GACGAAAGGGCCTCGTGATACGCCTATTTTTATAGGTTAATGTCATGATAATAATGGTTTCTTAGACGTC
AGGTGGCACTTTTCGGGGAAATGTGCGCGGAACCCCTATTTGTTTATTTTTCTAAATACATTCAAATATG
TATCCGCTCATGAGACAATAACCCTGATAAATGCTTCAATAATATTGAAAAAGGAAGAGTATGAGTATTC
AACATTTCCGTGTCGCCCTTATTCCCTTTTTTGCGGCATTTTGCCTTCCTGTTTTTGCTCACCCAGAAAC
GCTGGTGAAAGTAAAAGATGCTGAAGATCAGTTGGGTGCACGAGTGGGTTACATCGAACTGGATCTCAAC
AGCGGTAAGATCCTTGAGAGTTTTCGCCCCGAAGAACGTTTTCCAATGATGAGCACTTTTAAAGTTCTGC
TATGTGGCGCGGTATTATCCCGTATTGACGCCGGGCAAGAGCAACTCGGTCGCCGCATACACTATTCTCA
GAATGACTTGGTTGAGTACTCACCAGTCACAGAAAAGCATCTTACGGATGGCATGACAGTAAGAGAATTA
TGCAGTGCTGCCATAACCATGAGTGATAACACTGCGGCCAACTTACTTCTGACAACGATCGGAGGACCGA
AGGAGCTAACCGCTTTTTTGCACAACATGGGGGATCATGTAACTCGCCTTGATCGTTGGGAACCGGAGCT
GAATGAAGCCATACCAAACGACGAGCGTGACACCACGATGCCTGTAGCAATGGCAACAACGTTGCGCAAA
CTATTAACTGGCGAACTACTTACTCTAGCTTCCCGGCAACAATTAATAGACTGGATGGAGGCGGATAAAG
TTGCAGGACCACTTCTGCGCTCGGCCCTTCCGGCTGGCTGGTTTATTGCTGATAAATCTGGAGCCGGTGA
GCGTGGGTCTCGCGGTATCATTGCAGCACTGGGGCCAGATGGTAAGCCCTCCCGTATCGTAGTTATCTAC
ACGACGGGGAGTCAGGCAACTATGGATGAACGAAATAGACAGATCGCTGAGATAGGTGCCTCACTGATTA
AGCATTGGTAACTGTCAGACCAAGTTTACTCATATATACTTTAGATTGATTTAAAACTTCATTTTTAATT
TAAAAGGATCTAGGTGAAGATCCTTTTTGATAATCTCATGACCAAAATCCCTTAACGTGAGTTTTCGTTC
CACTGAGCGTCAGACCCCGTAGAAAAGATCAAAGGATCTTCTTGAGATCCTTTTTTTCTGCGCGTAATCT
GCTGCTTGCAAACAAAAAAACCACCGCTACCAGCGGTGGTTTGTTTGCCGGATCAAGAGCTACCAACTCT
TTTTCCGAAGGTAACTGGCTTCAGCAGAGCGCAGATACCAAATACTGTCCTTCTAGTGTAGCCGTAGTTA
GGCCACCACTTCAAGAACTCTGTAGCACCGCCTACATACCTCGCTCTGCTAATCCTGTTACCAGTGGCTG
CTGCCAGTGGCGATAAGTCGTGTCTTACCGGGTTGGACTCAAGACGATAGTTACCGGATAAGGCGCAGCG
GTCGGGCTGAACGGGGGGTTCGTGCACACAGCCCAGCTTGGAGCGAACGACCTACACCGAACTGAGATAC
CTACAGCGTGAGCTATGAGAAAGCGCCACGCTTCCCGAAGGGAGAAAGGCGGACAGGTATCCGGTAAGCG
GCAGGGTCGGAACAGGAGAGCGCACGAGGGAGCTTCCAGGGGGAAACGCCTGGTATCTTTATAGTCCTGT
CGGGTTTCGCCACCTCTGACTTGAGCGTCGATTTTTGTGATGCTCGTCAGGGGGGCGGAGCCTATGGAAA
AACGCCAGCAACGCGGCCTTTTTACGGTTCCTGGCCTTTTGCTGGCCTTTTGCTCACATGTTCTTTCCTG
CGTTATCCCCTGATTCTGTGGATAACCGTATTACCGCCTTTGAGTGAGCTGATACCGCTCGCCGCAGCCG
AACGACCGAGCGCAGCGAGTCAGTGAGCGAGGAAGCGGAAGAGCACCGGTTCACTGCCCGCTTTCCAGTC
GGGAAACCTGTCGTGCCAGCTGCATTAATGAATCGGCCAACGCGCGGGGAGAGGCGGTTTGCGTATTGGG
CGCCAGGGTGGTTTTTCTTTTCACCAGTGAGACGGGCAACAGCTGATTGCCCTTCACCGCCTGGCCCTGA
GAGAGTTGCAGCAAGCGGTCCACGCTGGTTTGCCCCAGCAGGCGAAAATCCTGTTTGATGGTGGTTAACG
GCGGGATATAACATGAGCTGTCTTCGGTATCGTCGTATCCCACTACCGAGATATCCGCACCAACGCGCAG
CCCGGACTCGGTAATGGCGCGCATTGCGCCCAGCGCCATCTGATCGTTGGCAACCAGCATCGCAGTGGGA
ACGATGCCCTCATTCAGCATTTGCATGGTTTGTTGAAAACCGGACATGGCACTCCAGTCGCCTTCCCGTT
CCGCTATCGGCTGAATTTGATTGCGAGTGAGATATTTATGCCAGCCAGCCAGACGCAGACGCGCCGAGAC
AGAACTTAATGGGCCCGCTAACAGCGCGATTTGCTGGTGACCCAATGCGACCAGATGCTCCACGCCCAGT
CGCGTACCGTCTTCATGGGAGAAAATAATACTGTTGATGGGTGTCTGGTCAGAGACATCAAGAAATAACG
CCGGAACATTAGTGCAGGCAGCTTCCACAGCAATGGCATCCTGGTCATCCAGCGGATAGTTAATGATCAG
CCCACTGACGCGTTGCGCGAGAAGATTGTGCACCGCCGCTTTACAGGCTTCGACGCCGCTTCGTTCTACC
ATCGACACCACCACGCTGGCACCCAGTTGATCGGCGCGAGATTTAATCGCCGCGACAATTTGCGACGGCG
CGTGCAGGGCCAGACTGGAGGTGGCAACGCCAATCAGCAACGACTGTTTGCCCGCCAGTTGTTGTGCCAC
GCGGTTGGGAATGTAATTCAGCTCCGCCATCGCCGCTTCCACTTTTTCCCGCGTTTTCGCAGAAACGTGG
CTGGCCTGGTTCACCACGCGGGAAACGGTCTGATAAGAGACACCGGCATACTCTGCGACATCGTATAACG
TTACTGGTTTCACATTCACCACCCTGAATTGACTCTCTTCCGGGCGCTATCATGCCATACCGCGAAAGGT
TTTGCACCATTCGATGGTGTCAACGTAAATGCCGCTTCGCCTTCGCGCGCGAATTGCAAGCTGATCCGGG
CTTATCGACTGCACGGTGCACCAATGCTTCTGGCGTCAGGCAGCCATCGGAAGCTGTGGTATGGCTGTGC
AGGTCGTAAATCACTGCATAATTCGTGTCGCTCAAGGCGCACTCCCGTTCTGGATAATGTTTTTTGCGCC
GACATCATAACGGTTCTGGCAAATATTCTGAAATGAGCTGTTGACAATTAATCATCGGCTCGTATAATGT
GTGGAATTGTGAGCGGATAACAATTCCCCTCTAGAAATAATTTTGTTTAACTTTAAGAAGGAGATATCAT
ATGGGATCCTCTAGAGTCGACCTGCAGGCATGCAAGCTTGGCTGTTTTGGCGGATGAGAGAAGATTTTCA
GCCTGATACAGATTAAATCAGAACGCAGAAGCGGTCTGATAAAACAGAATTTGCCTGGCGGCAGTAGCGC
GGTGGTCCCACCTGACCCCATGCCGAACTCAGAAGTGAAACGCCGTAGCGCCGATGGTAGTGTGGGGTCT
CCCCATGCGAGAGTAGGGAACTGCCAGGCATCAAATAAAACGAAAGGCTCAGTCGAAAGACTGGGCCTTT
CGTTTTATCTGTTGTTTGTCGGTGAACGCTCTCCTGAGTAGGACAAATCCGCCGGGAGCGGATTTGAACG
TTGCGAAGCAACGGCCCGGAGGGTGGCGGGCAGGACGCCCGCCATAAACTGCCAGGCATCAAATTAAGCA
GAAGGCCATCCTGACGGATGGCCTTTTTGCGTTTCTACAAACTCTTTTGTTTATTTTTCTAAATACATTC
AAATATGTATCCGACTAGTGTGCACTCTCAGTACAATCTGCTCTGATGCCGCATAGTTAAGCCAGCCCCG
ACACCCGCCAACACCCGCTGACGCGCCCTGACGGGCTTGTCTGCTCCCGGCATCCGCTTACAGACAAGCT
GTGACCGTCTCCGGGAGCTGCATGTGTCAGAGGTTCTCACCGTCATCACCGAAACGCGCGA
