>Addgene plasmid #60681 | pUCX | addgene partial sequence | sequence record 108115 | Amp-R 5'-ATAATACCGCGCCACATAGC-3'
TCATCATTGGAAAACGTTCTTCGGGGCGAAAACTCTCAAGGATCTTACCGCTGTTGAGATCCAGTTCGAT
GTAACCCACTCGTGCACCCAACTGATCTTCAGCATCTTTTACTTTCACCAGCGTTTCTGGGTGAGCAAAA
ACAGGAAGGCAAAATGCCGCAAAAAAGGGAATAAGGGCGACACGGAAATGTTGAATACTCATACTCTTCC
TTTTTCAATATTATTGAAGCATTTATCAGGGTTATTGTCTCATGAGCGGATACATATTTGAATGTATTTA
GAAAAATAAACAAATAGGGGTTCCGCGCACATTTCCCCGAAAAGTGCCACCTGACGTCTAAGAAACCATT
ATTATCATGACATTAACCTATAAAAATAGGCGTATCACGAGGCCCTTTCGTCTCGCGCGTTTCGGTGATG
ACGGTGAGAACCTCTGACACATGCAGCTCCCGGAGACGGTCACAGCTTGTCTGTAAGCGGATGCCGGGAG
CAGACAAGCCCGTCAGGGCGCGTCAGCGGGTGTTGGCGGGTGTCGGGGCTGGCTTAACTATGCGGCATCA
GAGCAGATTGTACTGAGAGTGCACACTAGTCGGATACATATTTGAATGTATTTAGAAAAATAAACAAAAG
AGTTTGTAGAAACGCAAAAAGGCCATCCGTCAGGATGGCCTTCTGCTTAATTTGATGCCTGGCAGTTTAT
GGCGGGCGTCCTGCCCGCCACCCTCCGGGCCGTTGCTTCGCAACGTTCAAATCCGCTCCCGGCGGATTTG
TCCTACTCAGGAGAGCGTTCACCGACAAACAACAGATAAAACGAAAGGCCCAGTCTTTCGACTGAGCCTT
TCGTTTTATTTGATGCCTGGCAGTTCCCTACTCTCGCATGGGGAGACCCCACACTACCATCGGCGCTACG
GCGTTTCACTTCTGAGTTCGGCATGGGGTCAGGTGGGACCACCGCGCTACTGCCGCCAGGCAAATTCTGT
TTTATCAGACCGCTTCTGCG
