>Addgene plasmid #60681 | pUCX | addgene partial sequence | sequence record 108118 | LacI-R 5'-GGCATACTCTGCGACATCGT-3'
CATTCACCACCCTGAATTGACTCTCTTCCGGGCGCTATCATGCCATACCGCGAAAGGTTTTGCACCATTC
GATGGTGTCAACGTAAATGCCGCTTCGCCTTCGCGCGCGAATTGCAAGCTGATCCGGGCTTATCGACTGC
ACGGTGCACCAATGCTTCTGGCGTCAGGCAGCCATCGGAAGCTGTGGTATGGCTGTGCAGGTCGTAAATC
ACTGCATAATTCGTGTCGCTCAAGGCGCACTCCCGTTCTGGATAATGTTTTTTGCGCCGACATCATAACG
GTTCTGGCAAATATTCTGAAATGAGCTGTTGACAATTAATCATCGGCTCGTATAATGTGTGGAATTGTGA
GCGGATAACAATTCCCCTCTAGAAATAATTTTGTTTAACTTTAAGAAGGAGATATCATATGGGATCCTCT
AGAGTCGACCTGCAGGCATGCAAGCTTGGCTGTTTTGGCGGATGAGAGAAGATTTTCAGCCTGATACAGA
TTAAATCAGAACGCAGAAGCGGTCTGATAAAACAGAATTTGCCTGGCGGCAGTAGCGCGGTGGTCCCACC
TGACCCCATGCCGAACTCAGAAGTGAAACGCCGTAGCGCCGATGGTAGTGTGGGGTCTCCCCATGCGAGA
GTAGGGAACTGCCAGGCATCAAATAAAACGAAAGGCTCAGTCGAAAGACTGGGCCTTTCGTTTTATCTGT
TGTTTGTCGGTGAACGCTCTCCTGAGTAGGACAAATCCGCCGGGAGCGGATTTGAACGTTGCGAAGCAAC
GGCCCGGA
